>Addgene plasmid #142857 | TFORF1795 | addgene full sequence | sequence record 396038 | Addgene NGS Result
TTAATGTAGTCTTATGCAATACTCTTGTAGTCTTGCAACATGGTAACGATGAGTTAGCAACATGCCTTAC
AAGGAGAGAAAAAGCACCGTGCATGCCGATTGGTGGAAGTAAGGTGGTACGATCGTGCCTTATTAGGAAG
GCAACAGACGGGTCTGACATGGATTGGACGAACCACTGAATTGCCGCATTGCAGAGATATTGTATTTAAG
TGCCTAGCTCGATACATAAACGGGTCTCTCTGGTTAGACCAGATCTGAGCCTGGGAGCTCTCTGGCTAAC
TAGGGAACCCACTGCTTAAGCCTCAATAAAGCTTGCCTTGAGTGCTTCAAGTAGTGTGTGCCCGTCTGTT
GTGTGACTCTGGTAACTAGAGATCCCTCAGACCCTTTTAGTCAGTGTGGAAAATCTCTAGCAGTGGCGCC
CGAACAGGGACTTGAAAGCGAAAGGGAAACCAGAGGAGCTCTCTCGACGCAGGACTCGGCTTGCTGAAGC
GCGCACGGCAAGAGGCGAGGGGCGGCGACTGGTGAGTACGCCAAAAATTTTGACTAGCGGAGGCTAGAAG
GAGAGAGATGGGTGCGAGAGCGTCAGTATTAAGCGGGGGAGAATTAGATCGCGATGGGAAAAAATTCGGT
TAAGGCCAGGGGGAAAGAAAAAATATAAATTAAAACATATAGTATGGGCAAGCAGGGAGCTAGAACGATT
CGCAGTTAATCCTGGCCTGTTAGAAACATCAGAAGGCTGTAGACAAATACTGGGACAGCTACAACCATCC
CTTCAGACAGGATCAGAAGAACTTAGATCATTATATAATACAGTAGCAACCCTCTATTGTGTGCATCAAA
GGATAGAGATAAAAGACACCAAGGAAGCTTTAGACAAGATAGAGGAAGAGCAAAACAAAAGTAAGACCAC
CGCACAGCAAGCGGCCGCTGATCTTCAGACCTGGAGGAGGAGATATGAGGGACAATTGGAGAAGTGAATT
ATATAAATATAAAGTAGTAAAAATTGAACCATTAGGAGTAGCACCCACCAAGGCAAAGAGAAGAGTGGTG
CAGAGAGAAAAAAGAGCAGTGGGAATAGGAGCTTTGTTCCTTGGGTTCTTGGGAGCAGCAGGAAGCACTA
TGGGCGCAGCGTCAATGACGCTGACGGTACAGGCCAGACAATTATTGTCTGGTATAGTGCAGCAGCAGAA
CAATTTGCTGAGGGCTATTGAGGCGCAACAGCATCTGTTGCAACTCACAGTCTGGGGCATCAAGCAGCTC
CAGGCAAGAATCCTGGCTGTGGAAAGATACCTAAAGGATCAACAGCTCCTGGGGATTTGGGGTTGCTCTG
GAAAACTCATTTGCACCACTGCTGTGCCTTGGAATGCTAGTTGGAGTAATAAATCTCTGGAACAGATTTG
GAATCACACGACCTGGATGGAGTGGGACAGAGAAATTAACAATTACACAAGCTTAATACACTCCTTAATT
GAAGAATCGCAAAACCAGCAAGAAAAGAATGAACAAGAATTATTGGAATTAGATAAATGGGCAAGTTTGT
GGAATTGGTTTAACATAACAAATTGGCTGTGGTATATAAAATTATTCATAATGATAGTAGGAGGCTTGGT
AGGTTTAAGAATAGTTTTTGCTGTACTTTCTATAGTGAATAGAGTTAGGCAGGGATATTCACCATTATCG
TTTCAGACCCACCTCCCAACCCCGAGGGGACCCATGCATTGCATCTCAATTAGTCAGCAACCAGGTGTGG
AAAGTCCCCAGGCTCCCCAGCAGGCAGAAGTATGCAAAGCATGCGTCTCAATTAGTCAGCAACCATAGTC
CCGCCCCTAACTCCGCCCATCCCGCCCCTAACTCCGCCCAGTTCCGCCCATTCTCCGCCCCATGGCTGAC
TAATTTTTTTTATTTATGCAGAGGCCGAGGCCGCCTCGGCCTCTGAGCTATTCCAGAAGTAGTGAGGAGG
CTTTTTTGGAGGCCTAGGCTTTTGCAAAAAGCTTTCTAGAGGTACCACCGGAGCTTACCATGACCGAGTA
CAAGCCCACGGTGCGCCTCGCCACCCGCGACGACGTCCCCAGGGCCGTACGCACCCTCGCCGCCGCGTTC
GCCGACTACCCCGCCACGCGCCACACCGTCGATCCGGACCGCCACATCGAGCGGGTCACCGAGCTGCAAG
AACTCTTCCTCACGCGCGTCGGGCTCGACATCGGCAAGGTGTGGGTCGCGGACGACGGCGCCGCCGTGGC
GGTCTGGACCACGCCGGAGAGCGTCGAAGCGGGGGCGGTGTTCGCCGAGATCGGCCCGCGCATGGCCGAG
TTGAGCGGTTCCCGGCTGGCCGCGCAGCAACAGATGGAAGGCCTCCTGGCGCCGCACCGGCCCAAGGAGC
CCGCGTGGTTCCTGGCCACCGTCGGCGTCTCGCCCGACCACCAGGGCAAGGGTCTGGGCAGCGCCGTCGT
GCTCCCCGGAGTGGAGGCGGCCGAGCGCGCCGGGGTGCCCGCCTTCCTGGAGACCTCCGCGCCCCGCAAC
CTCCCCTTCTACGAGCGGCTCGGCTTCACCGTCACCGCCGACGTCGAGGTGCCCGAAGGACCGCGCACCT
GGTGCATGACCCGCAAGCCCGGTGCCAGTTAACGAATTCTAGATCTTGAGACAAATGGCAGTATTCATCC
ACAATTTTAAAAGAAAAGGGGGGATTGGGGGGTACAGTGCAGGGGAAAGAATAGTAGACATAATAGCAAC
AGACATACAAACTAAAGAATTACAAAAACAAATTACAAAAATTCAAAATTTTCGGGTTTATTACAGGGAC
AGCAGAGATCCACTTTGGCGCCGGCTCGAGGCCTGCAGGTGCAAAGATGGATAAAGTTTTAAACAGAGAG
GAATCTTTGCAGCTAATGGACCTTCTAGGTCTTGAAAGGAGTGGGAATTGGCTCCGGTGCCCGTCAGTGG
GCAGAGCGCACATCGCCCACAGTCCCCGAGAAGTTGGGGGGAGGGGTCGGCAATTGAACCGGTGCCTAGA
GAAGGTGGCGCGGGGTAAACTGGGAAAGTGATGTCGTGTACTGGCTCCGCCTTTTTCCCGAGGGTGGGGG
AGAACCGTATATAAGTGCAGTAGTCGCCGTGAACGTTCTTTTTCGCAACGGGTTTGCCGCCAGAACACAG
GTAAGTGCCGTGTGTGGTTCCCGCGGGCCTGGCCTCTTTACGGGTTATGGCCCTTGCGTGCCTTGAATTA
CTTCCACCTGGCTGCAGTACGTGATTCTTGATCCCGAGCTTCGGGTTGGAAGTGGGTGGGAGAGTTCGAG
GCCTTGCGCTTAAGGAGCCCCTTCGCCTCGTGCTTGAGTTGAGGCCTGGCCTGGGCGCTGGGGCCGCCGC
GTGCGAATCTGGTGGCACCTTCGCGCCTGTCTCGCTGCTTTCGATAAGTCTCTAGCCATTTAAAATTTTT
GATGACCTGCTGCGACGCTTTTTTTCTGGCAAGATAGTCTTGTAAATGCGGGCCAAGATCTGCACACTGG
TATTTCGGTTTTTGGGGCCGCGGGCGGCGACGGGGCCCGTGCGTCCCAGCGCACATGTTCGGCGAGGCGG
GGCCTGCGAGCGCGGCCACCGAGAATCGGACGGGGGTAGTCTCAAGCTGGCCGGCCTGCTCTGGTGCCTG
GCCTCGCGCCGCCGTGTATCGCCCCGCCCTGGGCGGCAAGGCTGGCCCGGTCGGCACCAGTTGCGTGAGC
GGAAAGATGGCCGCTTCCCGGCCCTGCTGCAGGGAGCTCAAAATGGAGGACGCGGCGCTCGGGAGAGCGG
GCGGGTGAGTCACCCACACAAAGGAAAAGGGCCTTTCCGTCCTCAGCCGTCGCTTCATGTGACTCCACGG
AGTACCGGGCGCCGTCCAGGCACCTCGATTAGTTCTCGAGCTTTTGGAGTACGTCGTCTTTAGGTTGGGG
GGAGGGGTTTTATGCGATGGAGTTTCCCCACACTGAGTGGGTGGAGACTGAAGTTAGGCCAGCTTGGCAC
TTGATGTAATTCTCCTTGGAATTTGCCCTTTTTGAGTTTGGATCTTGGTTCATTCTCAAGCCTCAGACAG
TGGTTCAAAGTTTTTTTCTTCCATTTCAGGTGTCGTGAGGCTAGCACCGCCACCATGAGCAGCAATGAGT
GCTTCAAGTGTGGACGATCTGGCCACTGGGCCCGGGAATGTCCTACTGGTGGAGGCCGTGGTCGTGGAAT
GAGAAGCCGTGGCAGAGGTGGTTTTACCTCGGATAGAGGTTTCCAGTTTGTTTCCTCGTCTCTTCCAGAC
ATTTGTTATCGCTGTGGTGAGTCTGGTCATCTTGCCAAGGATTGTGATCTTCAGGAGGATGCCTGCTATA
ACTGCGGTAGAGGTGGCCACATTGCCAAGGACTGCAAGGAGCCCAAGAGAGAGCGAGAGCAATGCTGCTA
CAACTGTGGCAAACCAGGCCATCTGGCTCGTGACTGCGACCATGCAGATGAGCAGAAATGCTATTCTTGT
GGAGAATTCGGACACATTCAAAAAGACTGCACCAAAGTGAAGTGCTATAGGTGTGGTGAAACTGGTCATG
TAGCCATCAACTGCAGCAAGACAAGTGAAGTCAACTGTTACCGCTGTGGCGAGTCAGGGCACCTTGCACG
GGAATGCACAATTGAGGCTACAGCCTAGTAATGAACTAGTCCGTAACTTGAAAGTATTTCGATTTCTTGG
CTTTATATATCTTGTGGAAAGGACGAACTCATGTCCTGCTAGCCTCCTGCACGCGTTAAGTCGACAATCA
ACCTCTGGATTACAAAATTTGTGAAAGATTGACTGGTATTCTTAACTATGTTGCTCCTTTTACGCTATGT
GGATACGCTGCTTTAATGCCTTTGTATCATGCTATTGCTTCCCGTATGGCTTTCATTTTCTCCTCCTTGT
ATAAATCCTGGTTGCTGTCTCTTTATGAGGAGTTGTGGCCCGTTGTCAGGCAACGTGGCGTGGTGTGCAC
TGTGTTTGCTGACGCAACCCCCACTGGTTGGGGCATTGCCACCACCTGTCAGCTCCTTTCCGGGACTTTC
GCTTTCCCCCTCCCTATTGCCACGGCGGAACTCATCGCCGCCTGCCTTGCCCGCTGCTGGACAGGGGCTC
GGCTGTTGGGCACTGACAATTCCGTGGTGTTGTCGGGGAAATCATCGTCCTTTCCTTGGCTGCTCGCCTG
TGTTGCCACCTGGATTCTGCGCGGGACGTCCTTCTGCTACGTCCCTTCGGCCCTCAATCCAGCGGACCTT
CCTTCCCGCGGCCTGCTGCCGGCTCTGCGGCCTCTTCCGCGTCTTCGCCTTCGCCCTCAGACGAGTCGGA
TCTCCCTTTGGGCCGCCTCCCCGCGTCGACTTTAAGACCAATGACTTACAAGGCAGCTGTAGATCTTAGC
CACTTTTTAAAAGAAAAGGGGGGACTGGAAGGGCTAATTCACTCCCAACGAAGACAAGATCTGCTTTTTG
CTTGTACTGGGTCTCTCTGGTTAGACCAGATCTGAGCCTGGGAGCTCTCTGGCTAACTAGGGAACCCACT
GCTTAAGCCTCAATAAAGCTTGCCTTGAGTGCTTCAAGTAGTGTGTGCCCGTCTGTTGTGTGACTCTGGT
AACTAGAGATCCCTCAGACCCTTTTAGTCAGTGTGGAAAATCTCTAGCAGTACGTATAGTAGTTCATGTC
ATCTTATTATTCAGTATTTATAACTTGCAAAGAAATGAATATCAGAGAGTGAGAGGAACTTGTTTATTGC
AGCTTATAATGGTTACAAATAAAGCAATAGCATCACAAATTTCACAAATAAAGCATTTTTTTCACTGCAT
TCTAGTTGTGGTTTGTCCAAACTCATCAATGTATCTTATCATGTCTGGCTCTAGCTATCCCGCCCCTAAC
TCCGCCCATCCCGCCCCTAACTCCGCCCAGTTCCGCCCATTCTCCGCCCCATGGCTGACTAATTTTTTTT
ATTTATGCAGAGGCCGAGGCCGCCTCGGCCTCTGAGCTATTCCAGAAGTAGTGAGGAGGCTTTTTTGGAG
GCCTAGGGACGTACCCAATTCGCCCTATAGTGAGTCGTATTACGCGCGCTCACTGGCCGTCGTTTTACAA
CGTCGTGACTGGGAAAACCCTGGCGTTACCCAACTTAATCGCCTTGCAGCACATCCCCCTTTCGCCAGCT
GGCGTAATAGCGAAGAGGCCCGCACCGATCGCCCTTCCCAACAGTTGCGCAGCCTGAATGGCGAATGGG
[124 nt withheld, positions 6230-6353]
C
[91 nt withheld, positions 6355-6445]
A
[49 nt withheld, positions 6447-6495]
CCTTTGACGTTGGAGTCCACGTTCTTT
[37 nt withheld, positions 6523-6559]
ACCCTATCTCGGTCTATTCTTTTGATTTATAAGGGATTTTGCCGATTTCGGCCTATTGGTTAAAAAATGA
GCTGATTTAACAAAAATTTAACGCGAATTTTAACAAAATATTAACGCTTACAATTTAGGTGGCACTTTTC
GGGGAAATGTGCGCGGAACCCCTATTTGTTTATTTTTCTAAATACATTCAAATATGTATCCGCTCATGAG
ACAATAACCCTGATAAATGCTTCAATAATATTGAAAAAGGAAGAGTATGAGTATTCAACATTTCCGTGTC
GCCCTTATTCCCTTTTTTGCGGCATTTTGCCTTCCTGTTTTTGCTCACCCAGAAACGCTGGTGAAAGTAA
AAGATGCTGAAGATCAGTTGGGTGCACGAGTGGGTTACATCGAACTGGATCTCAACAGCGGTAAGATCCT
TGAGAGTTTTCGCCCCGAAGAACGTTTTCCAATGATGAGCACTTTTAAAGTTCTGCTATGTGGCGCGGTA
TTATCCCGTATTGACGCCGGGCAAGAGCAACTCGGTCGCCGCATACACTATTCTCAGAATGACTTGGTTG
AGTACTCACCAGTCACAGAAAAGCATCTTACGGATGGCATGACAGTAAGAGAATTATGCAGTGCTGCCAT
AACCATGAGTGATAACACTGCGGCCAACTTACTTCTGACAACGATCGGAGGACCGAAGGAGCTAACCGCT
TTTTTGCACAACATGGGGGATCATGTAACTCGCCTTGATCGTTGGGAACCGGAGCTGAATGAAGCCATAC
CAAACGACGAGCGTGACACCACGATGCCTGTAGCAATGGCAACAACGTTGCGCAAACTATTAACTGGCGA
ACTACTTACTCTAGCTTCCCGGCAACAATTAATAGACTGGATGGAGGCGGATAAAGTTGCAGGACCACTT
CTGCGCTCGGCCCTTCCGGCTGGCTGGTTTATTGCTGATAAATCTGGAGCCGGTGAGCGTGGGTCTCGCG
GTATCATTGCAGCACTGGGGCCAGATGGTAAGCCCTCCCGTATCGTAGTTATCTACACGACGGGGAGTCA
GGCAACTATGGATGAACGAAATAGACAGATCGCTGAGATAGGTGCCTCACTGATTAAGCATTGGTAACTG
TCAGACCAAGTTTACTCATATATACTTTAGATTGATTTAAAACTTCATTTTTAATTTAAAAGGATCTAGG
TGAAGATCCTTTTTGATAATCTCATGACCAAAATCCCTTAACGTGAGTTTTCGTTCCACTGAGCGTCAGA
CCCCGTAGAAAAGATCAAAGGATCTTCTTGAGATCCTTTTTTTCTGCGCGTAATCTGCTGCTTGCAAACA
AAAAAACCACCGCTACCAGCGGTGGTTTGTTTGCCGGATCAAGAGCTACCAACTCTTTTTCCGAAGGTAA
CTGGCTTCAGCAGAGCGCAGATACCAAATACTGTTCTTCTAGTGTAGCCGTAGTTAGGCCACCACTTCAA
GAACTCTGTAGCACCGCCTACATACCTCGCTCTGCTAATCCTGTTACCAGTGGCTGCTGCCAGTGGCGAT
AAGTCGTGTCTTACCGGGTTGGACTCAAGACGATAGTTACCGGATAAGGCGCAGCGGTCGGGCTGAACGG
GGGGTTCGTGCACACAGCCCAGCTTGGAGCGAACGACCTACACCGAACTGAGATACCTACAGCGTGAGCT
ATGAGAAAGCGCCACGCTTCCCGAAGGGAGAAAGGCGGACAGGTATCCGGTAAGCGGCAGGGTCGGAACA
GGAGAGCGCACGAGGGAGCTTCCAGGGGGAAACGCCTGGTATCTTTATAGTCCTGTCGGGTTTCGCCACC
TCTGACTTGAGCGTCGATTTTTGTGATGCTCGTCAGGGGGGCGGAGCCTATGGAAAAACGCCAGCAACGC
GGCCTTTTTACGGTTCCTGGCCTTTTGCTGGCCTTTTGCTCACATGTTCTTTCCTGCGTTATCCCCTGAT
TCTGTGGATAACCGTATTACCGCCTTTGAGTGAGCTGATACCGCTCGCCGCAGCCGAACGACCGAGCGCA
GCGAGTCAGTGAGCGAGGAAGCGGAAGAGCGCCCAATACGCAAACCGCCTCTCCCCGCGCGTTGGCCGAT
TCATTAATGCAGCTGGCACGACAGGTTTCCCGACTGGAAAGCGGGCAGTGAGCGCAACGCAATTAATGTG
AGTTAGCTCACTCATTAGGCACCCCAGGCTTTACACTTTATGCTTCCGGCTCGTATGTTGTGTGGAATTG
TGAGCGGATAACAATTTCACACAGGAAACAGCTATGACCATGATTACGCCAAGCGCGCAATTAACCCTCA
CTAAAGGGAACAAAAGCTGGAGCTGCAAGC
Features (pLannotate 1.2.2; 31 found; start..end, strand, type, name):
      5..231     +  promoter       RSV promoter: Rous sarcoma virus enhancer/promoter
    232..412     +  LTR            5' LTR (truncated): truncated 5' long terminal repeat (LTR) from HIV-1
    459..584     +  misc_feature   HIV-1 Ψ: packaging signal of human immunodeficiency virus type 1
    568..931     +  CDS            HIV-1 gag (fragment): gag protein from human immunodeficiency virus 1; gag
   1077..1310    +  misc_feature   RRE: The Rev response element (RRE) of HIV-1 allows for Rev-dependent mRNA export from the nucleus to the cytoplasm.
   1687..1713    +  CDS            Rev (fragment): human immunodeficiency virus 1 (HIV-1) Rev protein; rev; enhances nuclear export of unspliced and incompletely spliced viral mRNAs
   1720..1743    +  promoter       SV40 promoter (fragment): SV40 early promoter
   1744..1815    +  promoter       SV40 promoter (fragment): SV40 enhancer and early promoter
   1839..1974    +  rep_origin     SV40 ori: SV40 origin of replication
   2020..2616    +  CDS            PuroR (fragment): puromycin N-acetyltransferase; pac from Streptomyces; confers resistance to puromycin
   2665..2782    +  misc_feature   cPPT/CTS: central polypurine tract and central termination sequence of HIV-1
   2847..2913    +  CDS            small t antigen (fragment): SV40 (simian virus 40) small t antigen
   2920..4098    +  promoter       EF-1α promoter: strong constitutive promoter for human elongation factor EF-1α
   4115..4645    +  CDS            CNBP: CNBP_HUMAN - Also known as RNF163, ZNF9. Experimental evidence at protein level: Swiss-Prot protein existence level 1. Single-stranded DNA-binding protein, with specificity to the sterol regulatory element (SRE). Involved in sterol-mediated repression. From Homo sapiens (Human).
   4661..4714    +  promoter       U6 promoter (fragment): RNA polymerase III promoter for human U6 snRNA
   4756..5344    +  misc_feature   WPRE: woodchuck hepatitis virus posttranscriptional regulatory element
   5395..5414    +  misc_feature   cPPT/CTS (fragment): central polypurine tract and central termination sequence of HIV-1
   5416..5649    +  LTR            3' LTR (ΔU3): self-inactivating 3' long terminal repeat (LTR) from HIV-1
   5727..5848    +  polyA_signal   SV40 poly(A) signal: SV40 polyadenylation signal
   5888..6023    +  rep_origin     SV40 ori: SV40 origin of replication
   6044..6062    -  promoter       T7 promoter: promoter for bacteriophage T7 RNA polymerase
   6070..6225    +  CDS            lacZα (fragment): LacZα fragment of β-galactosidase; lacZ fragment
   6230..6658    +  rep_origin     f1 ori (sequence partly withheld): f1 bacteriophage origin of replication; arrow indicates direction of (+) strand synthesis
   6711..6815    +  promoter       AmpR promoter: bla
   6816..7676    +  CDS            AmpR: β-lactamase; bla; confers resistance to ampicillin, carbenicillin, and related antibiotics
   7847..8435    +  rep_origin     ori: high-copy-number ColE1/pMB1/pBR322/pUC origin of replication
   8618..8710    +  CDS            lacI (fragment): lac repressor; lacI; The lac repressor binds to the lac operator to inhibit transcription in E. coli. This inhibition can be relieved by adding lactose or isopropyl-β-D-thiogalactopyranoside (IPTG).
   8723..8744    +  protein_bind   CAP binding site: CAP binding activates transcription in the presence of cAMP. E. coli catabolite activator protein
   8759..8789    +  promoter       lac promoter: promoter for the E. coli lac operon
   8797..8813    +  protein_bind   lac operator: The lac repressor binds to the lac operator to inhibit transcription in E. coli. This inhibition can be relieved by adding lactose or isopropyl-β-D-thiogalactopyranoside (IPTG). lac repressor encoded by lacI
   8858..8876    +  promoter       T3 promoter: promoter for bacteriophage T3 RNA polymerase
