[The description below was written by a language model from this plasmid's Addgene catalogue record and pLannotate feature annotations shown in this document.]
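Description:
TFORF1795 is a lentiviral mammalian expression plasmid built on the pLX_TRC317 backbone and belongs to a barcoded collection of transcription factor open reading frames. It is propagated in E. coli through a high-copy ColE1/pUC-type origin with ampicillin selection (AmpR under its own bla promoter). It also carries an f1 origin and remnants of a lac/lacZα cloning region flanked by T7 and T3 promoters. The depositor notes that the plasmid can recombine in bacteria, a common issue for vectors with repeated LTR sequences.

The viral portion has a third-generation, self-inactivating layout. An RSV promoter drives a truncated HIV-1 5' LTR, followed by the Ψ packaging signal with a gag fragment, the Rev response element, a cPPT/CTS element and a ΔU3 3' LTR, with an SV40 polyadenylation signal downstream. Two expression units lie between the LTRs. An SV40 early promoter/origin region precedes the puromycin N-acetyltransferase gene, which allows selection of transduced cells. The human EF-1α promoter drives the insert, human CNBP (also known as ZNF9), a zinc-finger nucleic acid-binding protein annotated as binding the sterol regulatory element. A WPRE downstream of the ORF enhances transcript expression. The ORF was made by gene synthesis.

According to the record, each construct in the collection carries a unique 24-bp barcode, although the feature table does not annotate it. The catalogued insert size is somewhat larger than the annotated CNBP coding region. The barcode lets the overexpressed factor be identified by sequencing in pooled overexpression screens, such as those probing directed differentiation.
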