Addgene plasmid #142857: TFORF1795
Purpose: Lentiviral vector for overexpressing transcription factor ORFs with unique 24-bp barcodes. Barcodes facilitate identification of transcription factors in pooled screens.
Depositing lab: Feng Zhang. Depositing organization: Broad Institute. Publication: A transcription factor atlas of directed differentiation. Joung J, Ma S, Tay T, Geiger-Schuller KR, Kirchgatterer PC, Verdine VK, Guo B, Arias-Garcia MA, Allen WE, Singh A, Kuksenko O, Abudayyeh OO, Gootenberg JS, Fu Z, Macrae RK, Buenrostro JD, Regev A, Zhang F. Cell. 2023 Jan 5;186(1):209-229.e26. doi: 10.1016/j.cell.2022.11.026. PubMed 36608654.
Backbone
  Vector backbone: pLX_TRC317
  Backbone manufacturer: Broad Institute Genetic Perturbation Platform
  Backbone size w/o insert (bp): 8264
  Vector type: Mammalian Expression, Lentiviral
  Selectable markers: Puromycin
Growth in bacteria
  Bacterial resistance: Ampicillin, 100 μg/mL
  Growth temperature: 37°C
  Growth strain: NEB Stable
  Copy number: High Copy
Gene/Insert
  Gene/Insert name: CNBP
  Species: H. sapiens (human)
  Insert size (bp): 635
  Entrez Gene: CNBP (a.k.a. CNBP1, DM2, PROMM, RNF163, ZCCHC22, ZNF9)
  Promoter: EF1a
  Cloning method: Unknown
  Sequencing primers: 5′ GGGTGGAGACTGAAGTTAGGCCAG; 3′ CACATAGCGTAAAAGGAGCAACATAG
Terms and licenses: Academic/Nonprofit Terms; Industry Terms: Not Available to Industry
Depositor comments: NM_003418,ENST00000422453 . The transcription factor ORF portion of this plasmid was synthesized by Genewiz. Please test multiple small colonies in case of plasmid recombination. To make this collection available in a timely manner, a portion of this collection was not fully sequenced by Addgene. If an Addgene verified full plasmid sequence is not available, please contact us prior to placing an order to request the full sequence.
How to cite: TFORF1795 was a gift from Feng Zhang (Addgene plasmid # 142857 ; http://n2t.net/addgene:142857 ; RRID:Addgene_142857)
