>Addgene plasmid #142857 | TFORF1795 | depositor partial sequence | sequence record 280709 | Insert
ACCGCCACCATGAGCAGCAATGAGTGCTTCAAGTGTGGACGATCTGGCCACTGGGCCCGGGAATGTCCTA
CTGGTGGAGGCCGTGGTCGTGGAATGAGAAGCCGTGGCAGAGGTGGTTTTACCTCGGATAGAGGTTTCCA
GTTTGTTTCCTCGTCTCTTCCAGACATTTGTTATCGCTGTGGTGAGTCTGGTCATCTTGCCAAGGATTGT
GATCTTCAGGAGGATGCCTGCTATAACTGCGGTAGAGGTGGCCACATTGCCAAGGACTGCAAGGAGCCCA
AGAGAGAGCGAGAGCAATGCTGCTACAACTGTGGCAAACCAGGCCATCTGGCTCGTGACTGCGACCATGC
AGATGAGCAGAAATGCTATTCTTGTGGAGAATTCGGACACATTCAAAAAGACTGCACCAAAGTGAAGTGC
TATAGGTGTGGTGAAACTGGTCATGTAGCCATCAACTGCAGCAAGACAAGTGAAGTCAACTGTTACCGCT
GTGGCGAGTCAGGGCACCTTGCACGGGAATGCACAATTGAGGCTACAGCCTAGTAATGAACTAGTCCGTA
ACTTGAAAGTATTTCGATTTCTTGGCTTTATATATCTTGTGGAAAGGACGAACTCATGTCCTGCTAGCCT
CCTGC
