>Addgene plasmid #142857 | TFORF1795 | depositor partial sequence | sequence record 280710 | Barcode
ACTCATGTCCTGCTAGCCTCCTGC
